Addgene plasmid #39521: pLXSN-H-Ras_V12-C40
Depositing lab: Julian Downward. Depositing organization: Cancer Research UK. Publication: Role of phosphoinositide 3-OH kinase in cell transformation and control of the actin cytoskeleton by Ras. Rodriguez-Viciana P, Warne PH, Khwaja A, Marte BM, Pappin D, Das P, Waterfield MD, Ridley A, Downward J. Cell. 1997 May 2;89(3):457-67. 10.1016/S0092-8674(00)80226-3 PubMed 9150145.
Backbone
  Vector backbone: pLXSN
  Backbone manufacturer: Clontech
  Vector type: Mammalian Expression, Retroviral
  Selectable markers: Neomycin (select with G418)
Growth in bacteria
  Bacterial resistance: Ampicillin, 100 μg/mL
  Growth temperature: 37°C
  Growth strain: DH5alpha
  Copy number: Unknown
Gene/Insert
  Gene/Insert name: HRAS V12 C40
  Species: H. sapiens (human)
  Mutation: G12V and Y40C
  Entrez Gene: HRAS (a.k.a. C-BAS/HAS, C-H-RAS, C-HA-RAS1, CTLO, H-RASIDX, HAMSV, HRAS1, RASH1, p21ras)
  Cloning method: Restriction Enzyme; 5′ cloning site EcoRI (not destroyed); 3′ cloning site EcoRI (not destroyed)
  Sequencing primers: 5′ pLXSN_5
Terms and licenses: Academic/Nonprofit Terms; Industry Terms: Not Available to Industry
How to cite: pLXSN-H-Ras_V12-C40 was a gift from Julian Downward (Addgene plasmid # 39521 ; http://n2t.net/addgene:39521 ; RRID:Addgene_39521)
