[The description below was written by a language model from this plasmid's Addgene catalogue record.]
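Description:
pLXSN-H-Ras_V12-C40 is a retroviral mammalian expression plasmid built on the commercial pLXSN backbone and carrying a doubly mutated human HRAS cDNA. It is propagated in E. coli under ampicillin selection; the copy number is recorded as unknown, and no feature table accompanies the entry, so the bacterial origin and exact element boundaries are not documented here. pLXSN is generally known as a Moloney-type LTR vector in which the insert is transcribed from the 5′ LTR and a downstream internal SV40 early promoter drives a neomycin phosphotransferase gene. This fits the recorded G418 selection for transduced or transfected mammalian cells. As with other vectors of this class, the plasmid would be introduced into a packaging cell line that supplies the viral proteins in trans, producing replication-defective particles that stably integrate the cassette into target cells.

The insert was cloned into a single EcoRI site that is retained at both ends, so orientation is not enforced by the cloning strategy. It encodes HRAS with G12V and Y40C substitutions. G12V is the classic oncogenic change that locks Ras in its active, GTP-bound state. Y40C lies in the effector-binding region and is widely used as a partial loss-of-function effector mutant that retains coupling to phosphoinositide 3-kinase while losing interaction with other effectors such as Raf. The associated publication concerns the role of PI 3-kinase in Ras-driven cell transformation and control of the actin cytoskeleton. The construct is therefore suited to stable expression of activated Ras with restricted effector signalling, allowing the contribution of individual downstream pathways to be dissected. No epitope tag or reporter is recorded.
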