>Addgene plasmid #39521 | pLXSN-H-Ras_V12-C40 | addgene partial sequence | sequence record 51082 | pLXSN_5
CCTTCTCTAGGCGCCGGAATTCCCGATCTATGACCGAATACAAGCTTGTTGTTGTTGGCGCCGTCGGTGT
GGGCAAGAGTGCGCTGACCATCCAGCTGATCCAGAACCATTTTGTGGACGAATACGACCCCACTATAGAG
GATTCCTGCAGGAAGCAGGTGGTCATTGATGGGGAGACGTGCCTGTTGGACATCCTGGATACCGCCGGCC
AGGAGGAGTACAGCGCCATGCGGGACCAGTACATGCGCACCGGGGAGGGCTTCCTGTGTGTGTTTGCCAT
CAACAACACCAAGTCTTTTGAGGACATCCACCAGTACAGGGAGCAGATCAAACGGGTGAAGGACTCGGAT
GACGTGCCCATGGTGCTGGTGGGGAACAAGTGTGACCTGGCTGCACGCACTGTGGAATCTCGGCAGGCTC
AGGACCTCGCCCGAAGCTACGGCATCCCCTACATCGAGACCTCGGCCAAGACCCGGCAGGGAGTGGAGGA
TGCCTTCTACACGTTGGTGCGTGAGATCCGGCAGCACAAGCTGCGGAAGCTGAACCCTCCTGATGAGAGT
GGCCCCGGCTGCATGAGCTGCAAGTGTGTGCTCTCCTGACGCAGCACAAGCTCAGGACATGGAGGTGCCG
GATGCAGGAAGGAGGTGCAGACGGAAGGAGGAGGAAGGAAGGCAGGAAGCAAGGAAGGAAGGAAGGGCTG
CTGGAGCCCAGTCACCCCGGGACCGTGGGCCGAGGTGACTGCAGACCCTCCCAGGGAGGCTGTGCACAGA
CTGTCTTGAACATCCCAAATGCCACCGGAACCCCAGCCCTTAGCTCCCCTCCCAGGCCTCTGTGGGCCCT
TGTCGGGCACAGATGGGATCACAGTAATTATTGGATG
